Addgene plasmid #230821: EF1a-Flex-MCS-WPRE-SV40 - GCH14
Purpose: (Empty Backbone) AAV cloning vector for CRE dependent expression under the EF1a promoter.
Depositing lab: Kimberly Ritola. Depositing organization: University of North Carolina at Chapel Hill.
Backbone
  Vector backbone: CAG-FLEX-MCS-WPRE-SV40 - GCH2
  Backbone manufacturer: Ritola Lab
  Vector type: AAV, Cre/Lox ; Cloning Vector
Growth in bacteria
  Bacterial resistance: Ampicillin, 100 μg/mL
  Growth temperature: 37°C
  Growth strain: NEB Stable
  Copy number: High Copy
Gene/Insert
  Gene/Insert name: None
Terms and licenses: Academic/Nonprofit Terms; Industry Terms: Not Available to Industry
How to cite: EF1a-Flex-MCS-WPRE-SV40 - GCH14 was a gift from Kimberly Ritola (Addgene plasmid # 230821 ; http://n2t.net/addgene:230821 ; RRID:Addgene_230821)
