[The description below was written by a language model from this plasmid's Addgene catalogue record and pLannotate feature annotations shown in this document.]
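Description:
EF1a-Flex-MCS-WPRE-SV40 - GCH14 is an empty AAV cloning backbone of about 5.8 kb designed for Cre-dependent transgene expression from the EF-1α promoter. According to the record it derives from a sister vector, CAG-FLEX-MCS-WPRE-SV40 - GCH2, which by its name carries a CAG promoter in the equivalent position. In bacteria it replicates from a high-copy ColE1/pUC-type origin and is selected with ampicillin through the bla gene and its own promoter. An M13 phage origin is also present, along with leftover cloning-vector remnants (lac promoter/operator, lacZα, lacI, bom and rop fragments) that have no role in the payload. The listed host is a recombination-deficient strain, a common choice for maintaining the repeat-rich ITRs.

The packaged region lies between two AAV2 inverted terminal repeats, which direct replication and encapsidation of the intervening DNA when rep, cap and helper functions are supplied in trans. The expression cassette is annotated on the reverse strand. In order of transcription, it comprises the human EF-1α promoter, a FLEX (double-floxed) switch surrounding a pBluescript-type multiple cloning site, a WPRE to enhance transcript stability and expression, and an SV40 polyadenylation signal. The switch consists of a lox2272/loxP pair on each side of the MCS, arranged in opposing orientations and separated by short spacers that the annotation matches to β-globin intron fragments. A coding sequence is normally cloned into the MCS in the antisense orientation, so it stays silent until Cre inverts it through one lox pair and then excises through the other, locking it in the sense orientation. No insert is present. The vector is intended for building AAV constructs that limit strong constitutive expression to Cre-expressing cells.
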