Features (pLannotate 1.2.2; 25 found; start..end, strand, type, name):
      1..589     +  rep_origin     ori: high-copy-number ColE1/pMB1/pBR322/pUC origin of replication
    772..864     +  CDS            lacI (fragment): lac repressor; lacI; The lac repressor binds to the lac operator to inhibit transcription in E. coli. This inhibition can be relieved by adding lactose or isopropyl-β-D-thiogalactopyranoside (IPTG).
    877..898     +  protein_bind   CAP binding site: CAP binding activates transcription in the presence of cAMP. E. coli catabolite activator protein
    913..943     +  promoter       lac promoter: promoter for the E. coli lac operon
    951..967     +  protein_bind   lac operator: The lac repressor binds to the lac operator to inhibit transcription in E. coli. This inhibition can be relieved by adding lactose or isopropyl-β-D-thiogalactopyranoside (IPTG). lac repressor encoded by lacI
   1007..1147    -  repeat_region  AAV2 ITR: inverted terminal repeat of adeno-associated virus serotype 2 inverted
   1162..1230    +  CDS            large T antigen (fragment): large T antigen from SV40 (simian virus 40)
   1253..1374    +  polyA_signal   SV40 poly(A) signal: SV40 polyadenylation signal
   1390..1978    -  misc_feature   WPRE: woodchuck hepatitis virus posttranscriptional regulatory element
   1985..2018    +  protein_bind   loxP: Cre-mediated recombination occurs in the 8-bp core sequence (GCATACAT). Cre recombinase
   2019..2068    +  intron         β-globin intron (fragment): internally truncated intron from human β-globin
   2069..2102    +  protein_bind   lox2272: Cre-mediated recombination occurs in the 8-bp core sequence (GGATACTT). lox2272 sites are compatible with each other, but incompatible with loxP or loxN sites (Lee and Saito, 1988). Cre recombinase
   2103..2210    -  misc_feature   MCS: pBluescript multiple cloning site
   2211..2244    -  protein_bind   loxP: Cre-mediated recombination occurs in the 8-bp core sequence (GCATACAT). Cre recombinase
   2245..2294    +  intron         β-globin intron (fragment): internally truncated intron from human β-globin
   2295..2328    -  protein_bind   lox2272: Cre-mediated recombination occurs in the 8-bp core sequence (GGATACTT). lox2272 sites are compatible with each other, but incompatible with loxP or loxN sites (Lee and Saito, 1988). Cre recombinase
   2335..3513    -  promoter       EF-1α promoter: strong constitutive promoter for human elongation factor EF-1α
   3520..3660    +  repeat_region  AAV2 ITR: inverted terminal repeat of adeno-associated virus serotype 2 inverted
   3669..3823    +  CDS            lacZα (fragment): LacZα fragment of β-galactosidase; lacZ fragment
   3829..3880    -  misc_feature   bom (fragment): basis of mobility region from pBR322
   3899..4279    +  rep_origin     M13 ori (sequence partly withheld): M13 bacteriophage origin of replication; arrow indicates direction of (+) strand synthesis
   4355..4404    -  misc_feature   bom (fragment): basis of mobility region from pBR322
   4506..4541    -  CDS            rop (fragment): Rop protein, which maintains plasmids at low copy number; rop
   4636..4740    +  promoter       AmpR promoter: bla
   4741..5601    +  CDS            AmpR: β-lactamase; bla; confers resistance to ampicillin, carbenicillin, and related antibiotics
>Addgene plasmid #230821 | EF1a-Flex-MCS-WPRE-SV40 - GCH14 | addgene full sequence | sequence record 457139 | Addgene NGS Result
TTGAGATCCTTTTTTTCTGCGCGTAATCTGCTGCTTGCAAACAAAAAAACCACCGCTACCAGCGGTGGTT
TGTTTGCCGGATCAAGAGCTACCAACTCTTTTTCCGAAGGTAACTGGCTTCAGCAGAGCGCAGATACCAA
ATACTGTTCTTCTAGTGTAGCCGTAGTTAGGCCACCACTTCAAGAACTCTGTAGCACCGCCTACATACCT
CGCTCTGCTAATCCTGTTACCAGTGGCTGCTGCCAGTGGCGATAAGTCGTGTCTTACCGGGTTGGACTCA
AGACGATAGTTACCGGATAAGGCGCAGCGGTCGGGCTGAACGGGGGGTTCGTGCACACAGCCCAGCTTGG
AGCGAACGACCTACACCGAACTGAGATACCTACAGCGTGAGCTATGAGAAAGCGCCACGCTTCCCGAAGG
GAGAAAGGCGGACAGGTATCCGGTAAGCGGCAGGGTCGGAACAGGAGAGCGCACGAGGGAGCTTCCAGGG
GGAAACGCCTGGTATCTTTATAGTCCTGTCGGGTTTCGCCACCTCTGACTTGAGCGTCGATTTTTGTGAT
GCTCGTCAGGGGGGCGGAGCCTATGGAAAAACGCCAGCAACGCGGCCTTTTTACGGTTCCTGGCCTTTTG
CTGGCCTTTTGCTCACATGTTCTTTCCTGCGTTATCCCCTGATTCTGTGGATAACCGTATTACCGCCTTT
GAGTGAGCTGATACCGCTCGCCGCAGCCGAACGACCGAGCGCAGCGAGTCAGTGAGCGAGGAAGCGGAAG
AGCGCCCAATACGCAAACCGCCTCTCCCCGCGCGTTGGCCGATTCATTAATGCAGCTGGCACGACAGGTT
TCCCGACTGGAAAGCGGGCAGTGAGCGCAACGCAATTAATGTGAGTTAGCTCACTCATTAGGCACCCCAG
GCTTTACACTTTATGCTTCCGGCTCGTATGTTGTGTGGAATTGTGAGCGGATAACAATTTCACACAGGAA
ACAGCTATGACCATGATTACGAATTGCCTGCAGGCAGCTGCGCGCTCGCTCGCTCACTGAGGCCGCCCGG
GCAAAGCCCGGGCGTCGGGCGACCTTTGGTCGCCCGGCCTCAGTGAGCGAGCGAGCGCGCAGAGAGGGAG
TGGCCAACTCCATCACTAGGGGTTCCTATCGATGGCGCGCCTACCACATTTGTAGAGGTTTTACTTGCTT
TAAAAAACCTCCCACATCTCCCCCTGAACCTGAAACATAAAATGAATGCAATTGTTGTTGTTAACTTGTT
TATTGCAGCTTATAATGGTTACAAATAAAGCAATAGCATCACAAATTTCACAAATAAAGCATTTTTTTCA
CTGCATTCTAGTTGTGGTTTGTCCAAACTCATCAATGTATCTTATCATGTCTGTGTACAGCGGGGAGGCG
GCCCAAAGGGAGATCCGACTCGTCTGAGGGCGAAGGCGAAGACGCGGAAGAGGCCGCAGAGCCGGCAGCA
GGCCGCGGGAAGGAAGGTCCGCTGGATTGAGGGCCGAAGGGACGTAGCAGAAGGACGTCCCGCGCAGAAT
CCAGGTGGCAACACAGGCGAGCAGCCAAGGAAAGGACGATGATTTCCCCGACAACACCACGGAATTGTCA
GTGCCCAACAGCCGAGCCCCTGTCCAGCAGCGGGCAAGGCAGGCGGCGATGAGTTCCGCCGTGGCAATAG
GGAGGGGGAAAGCGAAAGTCCCGGAAAGGAGCTGACAGGTGGTGGCAATGCCCCAACCAGTGGGGGTTGC
GTCAGCAAACACAGTGCACACCACGCCACGTTGCCTGACAACGGGCCACAACTCCTCATAAAGAGACAGC
AACCAGGATTTATACAAGGAGGAGAAAATGAAAGCCATACGGGAAGCAATAGCATGATACAAAGGCATTA
AAGCAGCGTATCCACATAGCGTAAAAGGAGCAACATAGTTAAGAATACCAGTCAATCTTTCACAAATTTT
GTAATCCAGAGGTTGATTGCTAGCATAACTTCGTATAGCATACATTATACGAAGTTATTCTTTGCACCAT
TCTAAAGAATAACAGTGATAATTTCTGGGTTAAGGCAAATAACTTCGTATAGGATACTTTATACGAAGTT
ATGGTACCGGGCCCCCCCTCGAGGTCGACGGTATCGATAAGCTTGATATCGAATTCCTGCAGCCCGGGGG
ATCCACTAGTTCTAGAGCGGCCGCCACCGCGGTGGAGCTCATAACTTCGTATAATGTATGCTATACGAAG
TTATTAAGAGGTTTCATATTGCTAATAGCAGCTACAATCCAGCTACCATTCTGCATAACTTCGTATAAAG
TATCCTATACGAAGTTATACCGGTTCACGACACCTGAAATGGAAGAAAAAAACTTTGAACCACTGTCTGA
GGCTTGAGAATGAACCAAGATCCAAACTCAAAAAGGGCAAATTCCAAGGAGAATTACATCAAGTGCCAAG
CTGGCCTAACTTCAGTCTCCACCCACTCAGTGTGGGGAAACTCCATCGCATAAAACCCCTCCCCCCAACC
TAAAGACGACGTACTCCAAAAGCTCGAGAACTAATCGAGGTGCCTGGACGGCGCCCGGTACTCCGTGGAG
TCACATGAAGCGACGGCTGAGGACGGAAAGGCCCTTTTCCTTTGTGTGGGTGACTCACCCGCCCGCTCTC
CCGAGCGCCGCGTCCTCCATTTTGAGCTCCCTGCAGCAGGGCCGGGAAGCGGCCATCTTTCCGCTCACGC
AACTGGTGCCGACCGGGCCAGCCTTGCCGCCCAGGGCGGGGCGATACACGGCGGCGCGAGGCCAGGCACC
AGAGCAGGCCGGCCAGCTTGAGACTACCCCCGTCCGATTCTCGGTGGCCGCGCTCGCAGGCCCCGCCTCG
CCGAACATGTGCGCTGGGACGCACGGGCCCCGTCGCCGCCCGCGGCCCCAAAAACCGAAATACCAGTGTG
CAGATCTTGGCCCGCATTTACAAGACTATCTTGCCAGAAAAAAAGCGTCGCAGCAGGTCATCAAAAATTT
TAAATGGCTAGAGACTTATCGAAAGCAGCGAGACAGGCGCGAAGGTGCCACCAGATTCGCACGCGGCGGC
CCCAGCGCCCAGGCCAGGCCTCAACTCAAGCACGAGGCGAAGGGGCTCCTTAAGCGCAAGGCCTCGAACT
CTCCCACCCACTTCCAACCCGAAGCTCGGGATCAAGAATCACGTACTGCAGCCAGGTGGAAGTAATTCAA
GGCACGCAAGGGCCATAACCCGTAAAGAGGCCAGGCCCGCGGGAACCACACACGGCACTTACCTGTGTTC
TGGCGGCAAACCCGTTGCGAAAAAGAACGTTCACGGCGACTACTGCACTTATATACGGTTCTCCCCCACC
CTCGGGAAAAAGGCGGAGCCAGTACACGACATCACTTTCCCAGTTTACCCCGCGCCACCTTCTCTAGGCA
CCGGTTCAATTGCCGACCCCTCCCCCCAACTTCTCGGGGACTGTGGGCGATGTGCGCTCTGCCCACTGAC
GGGCACCGGAGCCAGATCTAGGAACCCCTAGTGATGGAGTTGGCCACTCCCTCTCTGCGCGCTCGCTCGC
TCACTGAGGCCGGGCGACCAAAGGTCGCCCGACGCCCGGGCTTTGCCCGGGCGGCCTCAGTGAGCGAGCG
AGCGCGCAGCTGCCTGCAGGCAGCTTGGCACTGGCCGTCGTTTTACAACGTCGTGACTGGGAAAACCCTG
GCGTTACCCAACTTAATCGCCTTGCAGCACATCCCCCTTTCGCCAGCTGGCGTAATAGCGAAGAGGCCCG
CACCGATCGCCCTTCCCAACAGTTGCGCAGCCTGAATGGCGAATGGCGCCTGATGCGGTATTTTCTCCTT
ACGCATCTGTGCGGTATTTCACACCGCATA
[142 nt withheld, positions 3881-4022]
C
[141 nt withheld, positions 4024-4164]
CCTTTGACGTTGGAGTCCACGTTCTTT
[37 nt withheld, positions 4192-4228]
ACCCTATCTCGGGCTATTCTTTTGATTTATAAGGGATTTTGCCGATTTCGGCCTATTGGTTAAAAAATGA
GCTGATTTAACAAAAATTTAACGCGAATTTTAACAAAATATTAACGTTTACAATTTTATGGTGCACTCTC
AGTACAATCTGCTCTGATGCCGCATAGTTAAGCCAGCCCCGACACCCGCCAACACCCGCTGACGCGCCCT
GACGGGCTTGTCTGCTCCCGGCATCCGCTTACAGACAAGCTGTGACCGTCTCCGGGAGCTGCATGTGTCA
GAGGTTTTCACCGTCATCACCGAAACGCGCGAGACGAAAGGGCCTCGTGATACGCCTATTTTTATAGGTT
AATGTCATGATAATAATGGTTTCTTAGACGTCAGGTGGCACTTTTCGGGGAAATGTGCGCGGAACCCCTA
TTTGTTTATTTTTCTAAATACATTCAAATATGTATCCGCTCATGAGACAATAACCCTGATAAATGCTTCA
ATAATATTGAAAAAGGAAGAGTATGAGTATTCAACATTTCCGTGTCGCCCTTATTCCCTTTTTTGCGGCA
TTTTGCCTTCCTGTTTTTGCTCACCCAGAAACGCTGGTGAAAGTAAAAGATGCTGAAGATCAGTTGGGTG
CACGAGTGGGTTACATCGAACTGGATCTCAACAGCGGTAAGATCCTTGAGAGTTTTCGCCCCGAAGAACG
TTTTCCAATGATGAGCACTTTTAAAGTTCTGCTATGTGGCGCGGTATTATCCCGTATTGACGCCGGGCAA
GAGCAACTCGGTCGCCGCATACACTATTCTCAGAATGACTTGGTTGAGTACTCACCAGTCACAGAAAAGC
ATCTTACGGATGGCATGACAGTAAGAGAATTATGCAGTGCTGCCATAACCATGAGTGATAACACTGCGGC
CAACTTACTTCTGACAACGATCGGAGGACCGAAGGAGCTAACCGCTTTTTTGCACAACATGGGGGATCAT
GTAACTCGCCTTGATCGTTGGGAACCGGAGCTGAATGAAGCCATACCAAACGACGAGCGTGACACCACGA
TGCCTGTAGCAATGGCAACAACGTTGCGCAAACTATTAACTGGCGAACTACTTACTCTAGCTTCCCGGCA
ACAATTAATAGACTGGATGGAGGCGGATAAAGTTGCAGGACCACTTCTGCGCTCGGCCCTTCCGGCTGGC
TGGTTTATTGCTGATAAATCTGGAGCCGGTGAGCGTGGGTCTCGCGGTATCATTGCAGCACTGGGGCCAG
ATGGTAAGCCCTCCCGTATCGTAGTTATCTACACGACGGGGAGTCAGGCAACTATGGATGAACGAAATAG
ACAGATCGCTGAGATAGGTGCCTCACTGATTAAGCATTGGTAACTGTCAGACCAAGTTTACTCATATATA
CTTTAGATTGATTTAAAACTTCATTTTTAATTTAAAAGGATCTAGGTGAAGATCCTTTTTGATAATCTCA
TGACCAAAATCCCTTAACGTGAGTTTTCGTTCCACTGAGCGTCAGACCCCGTAGAAAAGATCAAAGGATC
TTC
